Addgene plasmid #80632: GST-CHMP4A (1-204) (pGEX2T(TEV))
Purpose: Residues 1-204 of CHMP4A; Bacterial Expression vector; TEV-cleavable GST tag; Sundquist Lab internal ID: WISP06-198
Depositing lab: Wesley Sundquist. Depositing organization: University of Utah. Publication: ALIX-CHMP4 interactions in the human ESCRT pathway. McCullough J, Fisher RD, Whitby FG, Sundquist WI, Hill CP. Proc Natl Acad Sci U S A. 2008 Jun 3;105(22):7687-91. doi: 10.1073/pnas.0801567105. Epub 2008 May 29. PubMed 18511562.
Backbone
  Vector backbone: pGEX 2T (TEV)
  Backbone manufacturer: GE
  Backbone size w/o insert (bp): 5038
  Total vector size (bp): 5650
  Modifications to backbone: TEV site introduced
  Vector type: Bacterial Expression
Growth in bacteria
  Bacterial resistance: Ampicillin, 100 μg/mL
  Growth temperature: 37°C
  Growth strain: DH5alpha
  Copy number: Unknown
Gene/Insert
  Gene/Insert name: CHMP4A
  Species: H. sapiens (human)
  Insert size (bp): 612
  Mutation: Residues 1-204
  Entrez Gene: CHMP4A (a.k.a. C14orf123, CHMP4, CHMP4B, HSPC134, SHAX2, SNF7, SNF7-1, VPS32-1, VPS32A)
  Tag / fusion protein: GST (N terminal on backbone)
  Cloning method: Restriction Enzyme; 5′ cloning site Nde1 (not destroyed); 3′ cloning site BamHI (not destroyed)
  Sequencing primers: 5′ pGEX for; 3′ pGEX rev
Terms and licenses: Academic/Nonprofit Terms; Industry Terms: Not Available to Industry
How to cite: GST-CHMP4A (1-204) (pGEX2T(TEV)) was a gift from Wesley Sundquist (Addgene plasmid # 80632 ; http://n2t.net/addgene:80632 ; RRID:Addgene_80632)
