[The description below was written by a language model from this plasmid's Addgene catalogue record and pLannotate feature annotations shown in this document.]
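Description:
GST-CHMP4A (1-204) is a bacterial expression plasmid built on pGEX-2T(TEV), a commercial pGEX-2T backbone modified to carry a tobacco etch virus protease site. It is about 5.65 kb in total and is maintained in E. coli through a ColE1/pMB1-type origin, with selection through the β-lactamase (AmpR) gene that confers ampicillin resistance. Short rop and bom fragments, a lacZα segment with its lac promoter and operator, and a piece of E. coli yciV are backbone remnants with no role in expression of the insert.

The expression cassette is driven by the strong hybrid tac promoter followed by a lac operator. The plasmid also carries its own lacI repressor gene, so transcription stays repressed until it is induced with IPTG. One of the two sequence records annotates the lacI promoter as the up-mutant lacIq allele and the other as wild-type lacI; otherwise the two feature tables agree, differing only in their numbering origin. The open reading frame encodes Schistosoma japonicum glutathione S-transferase at the N terminus, then the TEV recognition site, then human CHMP4A cloned between NdeI and BamHI sites. The catalogue describes the insert as residues 1-204 (612 bp), whereas the annotated CHMP4A feature spans 666 bp, a discrepancy the record does not explain.

CHMP4A is a probable core ESCRT-III subunit involved in multivesicular body formation and endosomal cargo sorting. The design supports glutathione-affinity purification of the recombinant protein, with optional removal of GST by TEV cleavage. The associated study concerns ALIX–CHMP4 interactions in the human ESCRT pathway, which suggests use in binding or structural work on that interaction.
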