Features (pLannotate 1.2.2; 18 found; start..end, strand, type, name):
      6..107     -  CDS            yciV (fragment): RNAAM_ECOLI - Also known as trpH From Escherichia coli (strain K12).
    183..211     +  promoter       tac promoter: strong E. coli promoter; hybrid between the trp and lac UV5 promoters
    219..235     +  protein_bind   lac operator: The lac repressor binds to the lac operator to inhibit transcription in E. coli. This inhibition can be relieved by adding lactose or isopropyl-β-D-thiogalactopyranoside (IPTG). lac repressor encoded by lacI
    258..911     +  CDS            GST26_SCHJA: Experimental evidence at protein level: Swiss-Prot protein existence level 1. GST isoenzymes appear to play a central role in the parasite detoxification system. Other functions are also suspected including a role in increasing the solubility of haematin in the parasite gut. From Schistosoma japonicum (Blood fluke).
    939..959     +  CDS            TEV site: tobacco etch virus (TEV) protease recognition and cleavage site
    963..1628    +  CDS            CHMP4A: CHM4A_HUMAN - Also known as C14orf123, SHAX2. Experimental evidence at protein level: Swiss-Prot protein existence level 1. Probable core component of the endosomal sorting required for transport complex III (ESCRT-III) which is involved in multivesicular bodies (MVBs) formation and sorting of endosomal cargo proteins into MVBs. MVBs contain intraluminal vesicles (ILVs) that are generated by invagination and scission from the limiting membrane of the endosome and mostly are delivered to lysosomes enabling degradation of membrane proteins, such as stimulated growth factor receptors, lysosomal e
   1667..1706    +  CDS            rop (fragment): Rop protein, which maintains plasmids at low copy number; rop
   1808..1848    +  misc_feature   bom (fragment): basis of mobility region from pBR322
   1953..2057    +  promoter       AmpR promoter: bla
   2058..2918    +  CDS            AmpR: β-lactamase; bla; confers resistance to ampicillin, carbenicillin, and related antibiotics
   3089..3677    +  rep_origin     ori: high-copy-number ColE1/pMB1/pBR322/pUC origin of replication
   3863..3914    -  misc_feature   bom (fragment): basis of mobility region from pBR322
   3921..3998    +  promoter       lacIq promoter: lacI (mutant); In the lacIq allele, a single base change in the promoter boosts expression of the lacI gene about 10-fold.
   3999..5081    +  CDS            lacI: lac repressor; lacI; The lac repressor binds to the lac operator to inhibit transcription in E. coli. This inhibition can be relieved by adding lactose or isopropyl-β-D-thiogalactopyranoside (IPTG).
   5094..5115    +  protein_bind   CAP binding site: CAP binding activates transcription in the presence of cAMP. E. coli catabolite activator protein
   5130..5160    +  promoter       lac promoter: promoter for the E. coli lac operon
   5168..5184    +  protein_bind   lac operator: The lac repressor binds to the lac operator to inhibit transcription in E. coli. This inhibition can be relieved by adding lactose or isopropyl-β-D-thiogalactopyranoside (IPTG). lac repressor encoded by lacI
   5204..5377    +  CDS            lacZα: LacZα fragment of β-galactosidase; lacZ fragment
>Addgene plasmid #80632 | GST-CHMP4A (1-204) (pGEX2T(TEV)) | depositor full sequence | sequence record 152693 | GST-CHMP4A (1-204) (pGEX2T(TEV)) sequence 5650 bps
ACGTTATCGACTGCACGGTGCACCAATGCTTCTGGCGTCAGGCAGCCATCGGAAGCTGTGGTATGGCTGT
GCAGGTCGTAAATCACTGCATAATTCGTGTCGCTCAAGGCGCACTCCCGTTCTGGATAATGTTTTTTGCG
CCGACATCATAACGGTTCTGGCAAATATTCTGAAATGAGCTGTTGACAATTAATCATCGGCTCGTATAAT
GTGTGGAATTGTGAGCGGATAACAATTTCACACAGGAAACAGTATTCATGTCCCCTATACTAGGTTATTG
GAAAATTAAGGGCCTTGTGCAACCCACTCGACTTCTTTTGGAATATCTTGAAGAAAAATATGAAGAGCAT
TTGTATGAGCGCGATGAAGGTGATAAATGGCGAAACAAAAAGTTTGAATTGGGTTTGGAGTTTCCCAATC
TTCCTTATTATATTGATGGTGATGTTAAATTAACACAGTCTATGGCCATCATACGTTATATAGCTGACAA
GCACAACATGTTGGGTGGTTGTCCAAAAGAGCGTGCAGAGATTTCAATGCTTGAAGGAGCGGTTTTGGAT
ATTAGATACGGTGTTTCGAGAATTGCATATAGTAAAGACTTTGAAACTCTCAAAGTTGATTTTCTTAGCA
AGCTACCTGAAATGCTGAAAATGTTCGAAGATCGTTTATGTCATAAAACATATTTAAATGGTGATCATGT
AACCCATCCTGACTTCATGTTGTATGACGCTCTTGATGTTGTTTTATACATGGACCCAATGTGCCTGGAT
GCGTTCCCAAAATTAGTTTGTTTTAAAAAACGTATTGAAGCTATCCCACAAATTGATAAGTACTTGAAAT
CCAGCAAGTATATAGCATGGCCTTTGCAGGGCTGGCAAGCCACGTTTGGTGGTGGCGACCATCCTCCAAA
ATCGGATCTGGTTCCGCGTGGATCTCCGGAAAACCTGTATTTCCAGGGCCATATGAGCGGTCTGGGCCGG
CTCTTCGGGAAGGGGAAGAAGGAGAAAGGGCCAACCCCTGAAGAAGCAATACAGAAACTGAAGGAGACAG
AGAAGATACTGATCAAGAAACAGGAATTTTTGGAGCAGAAGATTCAACAGGAGCTACAAACAGCCAAGAA
GTATGGGACCAAGAATAAGAGAGCTGCCCTACAGGCTTTGCGGAGGAAGAAAAGATTCGAACAGCAGCTG
GCACAAACTGACGGGACATTATCCACCCTGGAGTTTCAGCGTGAGGCCATTGAGAATGCCACTACCAATG
CAGAAGTCCTTCGTACCATGGAGCTTGCTGCCCAAAGCATGAAGAAGGCCTACCAGGACATGGACATTGA
CAAGGTAGATGAACTGATGACTGACATCACGGAACAACAGGAGGTGGCCCAGCAGATCTCAGATGCCATT
TCTCGGCCTATGGGCTTTGGAGATGATGTGGATGAGGATGAACTGCTGGAGGAGCTAGAGGAGCTGGAGC
AGGAGGAATTGGCCCAGGAGTTGTTAAATGTGGGCGACAAGGAAGAAGAACCCTCAGTCAAATTGCCTAG
TGTACCTTCTACTCATCTGCCGGCAGGGCCAGCTTAAAAAGTGGATGAAGATGAAGAAGCACTAAAGCAG
TTGGCTGAGTGGGTATCCTGAGGATCCTCGAGAATTCATCGTGACTGACTGACGATCTGCCTCGCGCGTT
TCGGTGATGACGGTGAAAACCTCTGACACATGCAGCTCCCGGAGACGGTCACAGCTTGTCTGTAAGCGGA
TGCCGGGAGCAGACAAGCCCGTCAGGGCGCGTCAGCGGGTGTTGGCGGGTGTCGGGGCGCAGCCATGACC
CAGTCACGTAGCGATAGCGGAGTGTATAATTCTTGAAGACGAAAGGGCCTCGTGATACGCCTATTTTTAT
AGGTTAATGTCATGATAATAATGGTTTCTTAGACGTCAGGTGGCACTTTTCGGGGAAATGTGCGCGGAAC
CCCTATTTGTTTATTTTTCTAAATACATTCAAATATGTATCCGCTCATGAGACAATAACCCTGATAAATG
CTTCAATAATATTGAAAAAGGAAGAGTATGAGTATTCAACATTTCCGTGTCGCCCTTATTCCCTTTTTTG
CGGCATTTTGCCTTCCTGTTTTTGCTCACCCAGAAACGCTGGTGAAAGTAAAAGATGCTGAAGATCAGTT
GGGTGCACGAGTGGGTTACATCGAACTGGATCTCAACAGCGGTAAGATCCTTGAGAGTTTTCGCCCCGAA
GAACGTTTTCCAATGATGAGCACTTTTAAAGTTCTGCTATGTGGCGCGGTATTATCCCGTGTTGACGCCG
GGCAAGAGCAACTCGGTCGCCGCATACACTATTCTCAGAATGACTTGGTTGAGTACTCACCAGTCACAGA
AAAGCATCTTACGGATGGCATGACAGTAAGAGAATTATGCAGTGCTGCCATAACCATGAGTGATAACACT
GCGGCCAACTTACTTCTGACAACGATCGGAGGACCGAAGGAGCTAACCGCTTTTTTGCACAACATGGGGG
ATCATGTAACTCGCCTTGATCGTTGGGAACCGGAGCTGAATGAAGCCATACCAAACGACGAGCGTGACAC
CACGATGCCTGCAGCAATGGCAACAACGTTGCGCAAACTATTAACTGGCGAACTACTTACTCTAGCTTCC
CGGCAACAATTAATAGACTGGATGGAGGCGGATAAAGTTGCAGGACCACTTCTGCGCTCGGCCCTTCCGG
CTGGCTGGTTTATTGCTGATAAATCTGGAGCCGGTGAGCGTGGGTCTCGCGGTATCATTGCAGCACTGGG
GCCAGATGGTAAGCCCTCCCGTATCGTAGTTATCTACACGACGGGGAGTCAGGCAACTATGGATGAACGA
AATAGACAGATCGCTGAGATAGGTGCCTCACTGATTAAGCATTGGTAACTGTCAGACCAAGTTTACTCAT
ATATACTTTAGATTGATTTAAAACTTCATTTTTAATTTAAAAGGATCTAGGTGAAGATCCTTTTTGATAA
TCTCATGACCAAAATCCCTTAACGTGAGTTTTCGTTCCACTGAGCGTCAGACCCCGTAGAAAAGATCAAA
GGATCTTCTTGAGATCCTTTTTTTCTGCGCGTAATCTGCTGCTTGCAAACAAAAAAACCACCGCTACCAG
CGGTGGTTTGTTTGCCGGATCAAGAGCTACCAACTCTTTTTCCGAAGGTAACTGGCTTCAGCAGAGCGCA
GATACCAAATACTGTCCTTCTAGTGTAGCCGTAGTTAGGCCACCACTTCAAGAACTCTGTAGCACCGCCT
ACATACCTCGCTCTGCTAATCCTGTTACCAGTGGCTGCTGCCAGTGGCGATAAGTCGTGTCTTACCGGGT
TGGACTCAAGACGATAGTTACCGGATAAGGCGCAGCGGTCGGGCTGAACGGGGGGTTCGTGCACACAGCC
CAGCTTGGAGCGAACGACCTACACCGAACTGAGATACCTACAGCGTGAGCTATGAGAAAGCGCCACGCTT
CCCGAAGGGAGAAAGGCGGACAGGTATCCGGTAAGCGGCAGGGTCGGAACAGGAGAGCGCACGAGGGAGC
TTCCAGGGGGAAACGCCTGGTATCTTTATAGTCCTGTCGGGTTTCGCCACCTCTGACTTGAGCGTCGATT
TTTGTGATGCTCGTCAGGGGGGCGGAGCCTATGGAAAAACGCCAGCAACGCGGCCTTTTTACGGTTCCTG
GCCTTTTGCTGGCCTTTTGCTCACATGTTCTTTCCTGCGTTATCCCCTGATTCTGTGGATAACCGTATTA
CCGCCTTTGAGTGAGCTGATACCGCTCGCCGCAGCCGAACGACCGAGCGCAGCGAGTCAGTGAGCGAGGA
AGCGGAAGAGCGCCTGATGCGGTATTTTCTCCTTACGCATCTGTGCGGTATTTCACACCGCATAAATTCC
GACACCATCGAATGGTGCAAAACCTTTCGCGGTATGGCATGATAGCGCCCGGAAGAGAGTCAATTCAGGG
TGGTGAATGTGAAACCAGTAACGTTATACGATGTCGCAGAGTATGCCGGTGTCTCTTATCAGACCGTTTC
CCGCGTGGTGAACCAGGCCAGCCACGTTTCTGCGAAAACGCGGGAAAAAGTGGAAGCGGCGATGGCGGAG
CTGAATTACATTCCCAACCGCGTGGCACAACAACTGGCGGGCAAACAGTCGTTGCTGATTGGCGTTGCCA
CCTCCAGTCTGGCCCTGCACGCGCCGTCGCAAATTGTCGCGGCGATTAAATCTCGCGCCGATCAACTGGG
TGCCAGCGTGGTGGTGTCGATGGTAGAACGAAGCGGCGTCGAAGCCTGTAAAGCGGCGGTGCACAATCTT
CTCGCGCAACGCGTCAGTGGGCTGATCATTAACTATCCGCTGGATGACCAGGATGCCATTGCTGTGGAAG
CTGCCTGCACTAATGTTCCGGCGTTATTTCTTGATGTCTCTGACCAGACACCCATCAACAGTATTATTTT
CTCCCATGAAGACGGTACGCGACTGGGCGTGGAGCATCTGGTCGCATTGGGTCACCAGCAAATCGCGCTG
TTAGCGGGCCCATTAAGTTCTGTCTCGGCGCGTCTGCGTCTGGCTGGCTGGCATAAATATCTCACTCGCA
ATCAAATTCAGCCGATAGCGGAACGGGAAGGCGACTGGAGTGCCATGTCCGGTTTTCAACAAACCATGCA
AATGCTGAATGAGGGCATCGTTCCCACTGCGATGCTGGTTGCCAACGATCAGATGGCGCTGGGCGCAATG
CGCGCCATTACCGAGTCCGGGCTGCGCGTTGGTGCGGATATCTCGGTAGTGGGATACGACGATACCGAAG
ACAGCTCATGTTATATCCCGCCGTTAACCACCATCAAACAGGATTTTCGCCTGCTGGGGCAAACCAGCGT
GGACCGCTTGCTGCAACTCTCTCAGGGCCAGGCGGTGAAGGGCAATCAGCTGTTGCCCGTCTCACTGGTG
AAAAGAAAAACCACCCTGGCGCCCAATACGCAAACCGCCTCTCCCCGCGCGTTGGCCGATTCATTAATGC
AGCTGGCACGACAGGTTTCCCGACTGGAAAGCGGGCAGTGAGCGCAACGCAATTAATGTGAGTTAGCTCA
CTCATTAGGCACCCCAGGCTTTACACTTTATGCTTCCGGCTCGTATGTTGTGTGGAATTGTGAGCGGATA
ACAATTTCACACAGGAAACAGCTATGACCATGATTACGGATTCACTGGCCGTCGTTTTACAACGTCGTGA
CTGGGAAAACCCTGGCGTTACCCAACTTAATCGCCTTGCAGCACATCCCCCTTTCGCCAGCTGGCGTAAT
AGCGAAGAGGCCCGCACCGATCGCCCTTCCCAACAGTTGCGCAGCCTGAATGGCGAATGGCGCTTTGCCT
GGTTTCCGGCACCAGAAGCGGTGCCGGAAAGCTGGCTGGAGTGCGATCTTCCTGAGGCCGATACTGTCGT
CGTCCCCTCAAACTGGCAGATGCACGGTTACGATGCGCCCATCTACACCAACGTAACCTATCCCATTACG
GTCAATCCGCCGTTTGTTCCCACGGAGAATCCGACGGGTTGTTACTCGCTCACATTTAATGTTGATGAAA
GCTGGCTACAGGAAGGCCAGACGCGAATTATTTTTGATGGCGTTGGAATT
