Features (pLannotate 1.2.2; 18 found; start..end, strand, type, name):
      1..29      +  promoter       tac promoter: strong E. coli promoter; hybrid between the trp and lac UV5 promoters
     37..53      +  protein_bind   lac operator: The lac repressor binds to the lac operator to inhibit transcription in E. coli. This inhibition can be relieved by adding lactose or isopropyl-β-D-thiogalactopyranoside (IPTG). lac repressor encoded by lacI
     76..729     +  CDS            GST26_SCHJA: Experimental evidence at protein level: Swiss-Prot protein existence level 1. GST isoenzymes appear to play a central role in the parasite detoxification system. Other functions are also suspected including a role in increasing the solubility of haematin in the parasite gut. From Schistosoma japonicum (Blood fluke).
    757..777     +  CDS            TEV site: tobacco etch virus (TEV) protease recognition and cleavage site
    781..1446    +  CDS            CHMP4A: CHM4A_HUMAN - Also known as C14orf123, SHAX2. Experimental evidence at protein level: Swiss-Prot protein existence level 1. Probable core component of the endosomal sorting required for transport complex III (ESCRT-III) which is involved in multivesicular bodies (MVBs) formation and sorting of endosomal cargo proteins into MVBs. MVBs contain intraluminal vesicles (ILVs) that are generated by invagination and scission from the limiting membrane of the endosome and mostly are delivered to lysosomes enabling degradation of membrane proteins, such as stimulated growth factor receptors, lysosomal e
   1485..1524    +  CDS            rop (fragment): Rop protein, which maintains plasmids at low copy number; rop
   1626..1666    +  misc_feature   bom (fragment): basis of mobility region from pBR322
   1771..1875    +  promoter       AmpR promoter: bla
   1876..2736    +  CDS            AmpR: β-lactamase; bla; confers resistance to ampicillin, carbenicillin, and related antibiotics
   2907..3495    +  rep_origin     ori: high-copy-number ColE1/pMB1/pBR322/pUC origin of replication
   3681..3732    -  misc_feature   bom (fragment): basis of mobility region from pBR322
   3739..3816    +  promoter       lacI promoter: lacI
   3817..4899    +  CDS            lacI: lac repressor; lacI; The lac repressor binds to the lac operator to inhibit transcription in E. coli. This inhibition can be relieved by adding lactose or isopropyl-β-D-thiogalactopyranoside (IPTG).
   4912..4933    +  protein_bind   CAP binding site: CAP binding activates transcription in the presence of cAMP. E. coli catabolite activator protein
   4948..4978    +  promoter       lac promoter: promoter for the E. coli lac operon
   4986..5002    +  protein_bind   lac operator: The lac repressor binds to the lac operator to inhibit transcription in E. coli. This inhibition can be relieved by adding lactose or isopropyl-β-D-thiogalactopyranoside (IPTG). lac repressor encoded by lacI
   5022..5195    +  CDS            lacZα: LacZα fragment of β-galactosidase; lacZ fragment
   5459..5575    -  CDS            yciV (fragment): RNAAM_ECOLI - Also known as trpH From Escherichia coli (strain K12).
>Addgene plasmid #80632 | GST-CHMP4A (1-204) (pGEX2T(TEV)) | addgene full sequence | sequence record 161763 | Addgene NGS result
TTGACAATTAATCATCGGCTCGTATAATGTGTGGAATTGTGAGCGGATAACAATTTCACACAGGAAACAG
TATTCATGTCCCCTATACTAGGTTATTGGAAAATTAAGGGCCTTGTGCAACCCACTCGACTTCTTTTGGA
ATATCTTGAAGAAAAATATGAAGAGCATTTGTATGAGCGCGATGAAGGTGATAAATGGCGAAACAAAAAG
TTTGAATTGGGTTTGGAGTTTCCCAATCTTCCTTATTATATTGATGGTGATGTTAAATTAACACAGTCTA
TGGCCATCATACGTTATATAGCTGACAAGCACAACATGTTGGGTGGTTGTCCAAAAGAGCGTGCAGAGAT
TTCAATGCTTGAAGGAGCGGTTTTGGATATTAGATACGGTGTTTCGAGAATTGCATATAGTAAAGACTTT
GAAACTCTCAAAGTTGATTTTCTTAGCAAGCTACCTGAAATGCTGAAAATGTTCGAAGATCGTTTATGTC
ATAAAACATATTTAAATGGTGATCATGTAACCCATCCTGACTTCATGTTGTATGACGCTCTTGATGTTGT
TTTATACATGGACCCAATGTGCCTGGATGCGTTCCCAAAATTAGTTTGTTTTAAAAAACGTATTGAAGCT
ATCCCACAAATTGATAAGTACTTGAAATCCAGCAAGTATATAGCATGGCCTTTGCAGGGCTGGCAAGCCA
CGTTTGGTGGTGGCGACCATCCTCCAAAATCGGATCTGGTTCCGCGTGGATCTCCGGAAAACCTGTATTT
CCAGGGCCATATGAGCGGTCTGGGCCGGCTCTTCGGGAAGGGGAAGAAGGAGAAAGGGCCAACCCCTGAA
GAAGCAATACAGAAACTGAAGGAGACAGAGAAGATACTGATCAAGAAACAGGAATTTTTGGAGCAGAAGA
TTCAACAGGAGCTACAAACAGCCAAGAAGTATGGGACCAAGAATAAGAGAGCTGCCCTACAGGCTTTGCG
GAGGAAGAAAAGATTCGAACAGCAGCTGGCACAAACTGACGGGACATTATCCACCCTGGAGTTTCAGCGT
GAGGCCATTGAGAATGCCACTACCAATGCAGAAGTCCTTCGTACCATGGAGCTTGCTGCCCAAAGCATGA
AGAAGGCCTACCAGGACATGGACATTGACAAGGTAGATGAACTGATGACTGACATCACGGAACAACAGGA
GGTGGCCCAGCAGATCTCAGATGCCATTTCTCGGCCTATGGGCTTTGGAGATGATGTGGATGAGGATGAA
CTGCTGGAGGAGCTAGAGGAGCTGGAGCAGGAGGAATTGGCCCAGGAGTTGTTAAATGTGGGCGACAAGG
AAGAAGAACCCTCAGTCAAATTGCCTAGTGTACCTTCTACTCATCTGCCGGCAGGGCCAGCTTAAAAAGT
GGATGAAGATGAAGAAGCACTAAAGCAGTTGGCTGAGTGGGTATCCTGAGGATCCTCGAGAATTCATCGT
GACTGACTGACGATCTGCCTCGCGCGTTTCGGTGATGACGGTGAAAACCTCTGACACATGCAGCTCCCGG
AGACGGTCACAGCTTGTCTGTAAGCGGATGCCGGGAGCAGACAAGCCCGTCAGGGCGCGTCAGCGGGTGT
TGGCGGGTGTCGGGGCGCAGCCATGACCCAGTCACGTAGCGATAGCGGAGTGTATAATTCTTGAAGACGA
AAGGGCCTCGTGATACGCCTATTTTTATAGGTTAATGTCATGATAATAATGGTTTCTTAGACGTCAGGTG
GCACTTTTCGGGGAAATGTGCGCGGAACCCCTATTTGTTTATTTTTCTAAATACATTCAAATATGTATCC
GCTCATGAGACAATAACCCTGATAAATGCTTCAATAATATTGAAAAAGGAAGAGTATGAGTATTCAACAT
TTCCGTGTCGCCCTTATTCCCTTTTTTGCGGCATTTTGCCTTCCTGTTTTTGCTCACCCAGAAACGCTGG
TGAAAGTAAAAGATGCTGAAGATCAGTTGGGTGCACGAGTGGGTTACATCGAACTGGATCTCAACAGCGG
TAAGATCCTTGAGAGTTTTCGCCCCGAAGAACGTTTTCCAATGATGAGCACTTTTAAAGTTCTGCTATGT
GGCGCGGTATTATCCCGTGTTGACGCCGGGCAAGAGCAACTCGGTCGCCGCATACACTATTCTCAGAATG
ACTTGGTTGAGTACTCACCAGTCACAGAAAAGCATCTTACGGATGGCATGACAGTAAGAGAATTATGCAG
TGCTGCCATAACCATGAGTGATAACACTGCGGCCAACTTACTTCTGACAACGATCGGAGGACCGAAGGAG
CTAACCGCTTTTTTGCACAACATGGGGGATCATGTAACTCGCCTTGATCGTTGGGAACCGGAGCTGAATG
AAGCCATACCAAACGACGAGCGTGACACCACGATGCCTGCAGCAATGGCAACAACGTTGCGCAAACTATT
AACTGGCGAACTACTTACTCTAGCTTCCCGGCAACAATTAATAGACTGGATGGAGGCGGATAAAGTTGCA
GGACCACTTCTGCGCTCGGCCCTTCCGGCTGGCTGGTTTATTGCTGATAAATCTGGAGCCGGTGAGCGTG
GGTCTCGCGGTATCATTGCAGCACTGGGGCCAGATGGTAAGCCCTCCCGTATCGTAGTTATCTACACGAC
GGGGAGTCAGGCAACTATGGATGAACGAAATAGACAGATCGCTGAGATAGGTGCCTCACTGATTAAGCAT
TGGTAACTGTCAGACCAAGTTTACTCATATATACTTTAGATTGATTTAAAACTTCATTTTTAATTTAAAA
GGATCTAGGTGAAGATCCTTTTTGATAATCTCATGACCAAAATCCCTTAACGTGAGTTTTCGTTCCACTG
AGCGTCAGACCCCGTAGAAAAGATCAAAGGATCTTCTTGAGATCCTTTTTTTCTGCGCGTAATCTGCTGC
TTGCAAACAAAAAAACCACCGCTACCAGCGGTGGTTTGTTTGCCGGATCAAGAGCTACCAACTCTTTTTC
CGAAGGTAACTGGCTTCAGCAGAGCGCAGATACCAAATACTGTCCTTCTAGTGTAGCCGTAGTTAGGCCA
CCACTTCAAGAACTCTGTAGCACCGCCTACATACCTCGCTCTGCTAATCCTGTTACCAGTGGCTGCTGCC
AGTGGCGATAAGTCGTGTCTTACCGGGTTGGACTCAAGACGATAGTTACCGGATAAGGCGCAGCGGTCGG
GCTGAACGGGGGGTTCGTGCACACAGCCCAGCTTGGAGCGAACGACCTACACCGAACTGAGATACCTACA
GCGTGAGCTATGAGAAAGCGCCACGCTTCCCGAAGGGAGAAAGGCGGACAGGTATCCGGTAAGCGGCAGG
GTCGGAACAGGAGAGCGCACGAGGGAGCTTCCAGGGGGAAACGCCTGGTATCTTTATAGTCCTGTCGGGT
TTCGCCACCTCTGACTTGAGCGTCGATTTTTGTGATGCTCGTCAGGGGGGCGGAGCCTATGGAAAAACGC
CAGCAACGCGGCCTTTTTACGGTTCCTGGCCTTTTGCTGGCCTTTTGCTCACATGTTCTTTCCTGCGTTA
TCCCCTGATTCTGTGGATAACCGTATTACCGCCTTTGAGTGAGCTGATACCGCTCGCCGCAGCCGAACGA
CCGAGCGCAGCGAGTCAGTGAGCGAGGAAGCGGAAGAGCGCCTGATGCGGTATTTTCTCCTTACGCATCT
GTGCGGTATTTCACACCGCATAAATTCCGACACCATCGAATGGCGCAAAACCTTTCGCGGTATGGCATGA
TAGCGCCCGGAAGAGAGTCAATTCAGGGTGGTGAATGTGAAACCAGTAACGTTATACGATGTCGCAGAGT
ATGCCGGTGTCTCTTATCAGACCGTTTCCCGCGTGGTGAACCAGGCCAGCCACGTTTCTGCGAAAACGCG
GGAAAAAGTGGAAGCGGCGATGGCGGAGCTGAATTACATTCCCAACCGCGTGGCACAACAACTGGCGGGC
AAACAGTCGTTGCTGATTGGCGTTGCCACCTCCAGTCTGGCCCTGCACGCGCCGTCGCAAATTGTCGCGG
CGATTAAATCTCGCGCCGATCAACTGGGTGCCAGCGTGGTGGTGTCGATGGTAGAACGAAGCGGCGTCGA
AGCCTGTAAAGCGGCGGTGCACAATCTTCTCGCGCAACGCGTCAGTGGGCTGATCATTAACTATCCGCTG
GATGACCAGGATGCCATTGCTGTGGAAGCTGCCTGCACTAATGTTCCGGCGTTATTTCTTGATGTCTCTG
ACCAGACACCCATCAACAGTATTATTTTCTCCCATGAAGACGGTACGCGACTGGGCGTGGAGCATCTGGT
CGCATTGGGTCACCAGCAAATCGCGCTGTTAGCGGGCCCATTAAGTTCTGTCTCGGCGCGTCTGCGTCTG
GCTGGCTGGCATAAATATCTCACTCGCAATCAAATTCAGCCGATAGCGGAACGGGAAGGCGACTGGAGTG
CCATGTCCGGTTTTCAACAAACCATGCAAATGCTGAATGAGGGCATCGTTCCCACTGCGATGCTGGTTGC
CAACGATCAGATGGCGCTGGGCGCAATGCGCGCCATTACCGAGTCCGGGCTGCGCGTTGGTGCGGATATC
TCGGTAGTGGGATACGACGATACCGAAGACAGCTCATGTTATATCCCGCCGTTAACCACCATCAAACAGG
ATTTTCGCCTGCTGGGGCAAACCAGCGTGGACCGCTTGCTGCAACTCTCTCAGGGCCAGGCGGTGAAGGG
CAATCAGCTGTTGCCCGTCTCACTGGTGAAAAGAAAAACCACCCTGGCGCCCAATACGCAAACCGCCTCT
CCCCGCGCGTTGGCCGATTCATTAATGCAGCTGGCACGACAGGTTTCCCGACTGGAAAGCGGGCAGTGAG
CGCAACGCAATTAATGTAAGTTAGCTCACTCATTAGGCACCCCAGGCTTTACACTTTATGCTTCCGGCTC
GTATGTTGTGTGGAATTGTGAGCGGATAACAATTTCACACAGGAAACAGCTATGACCATGATTACGGATT
CACTGGCCGTCGTTTTACAACGTCGTGACTGGGAAAACCCTGGCGTTACCCAACTTAATCGCCTTGCAGC
ACATCCCCCTTTCGCCAGCTGGCGTAATAGCGAAGAGGCCCGCACCGATCGCCCTTCCCAACAGTTGCGC
AGCCTGAATGGCGAATGGCGCTTTGCCTGGTTTCCGGCACCAGAAGCGGTGCCGGAAAGCTGGCTGGAGT
GCGATCTTCCTGAGGCCGATACTGTCGTCGTCCCCTCAAACTGGCAGATGCACGGTTACGATGCGCCCAT
CTACACCAACGTGACCTATCCCATTACGGTCAATCCGCCGTTTGTTCCCACGGAGAATCCGACGGGTTGT
TACTCGCTCACATTTAATGTTGATGAAAGCTGGCTACAGGAAGGCCAGACGCGAATTATTTTTGATGGCG
TTGGAATTAGCTTATCGACTGCACGGTGCACCAATGCTTCTGGCGTCAGGCAGCCATCGGAAGCTGTGGT
ATGGCTGTGCAGGTCGTAAATCACTGCATAATTCGTGTCGCTCAAGGCGCACTCCCGTTCTGGATAATGT
TTTTTGCGCCGACATCATAACGGTTCTGGCAAATATTCTGAAATGAGCTG
