>Addgene plasmid #80632 | GST-CHMP4A (1-204) (pGEX2T(TEV)) | addgene partial sequence | sequence record 159413 | pGEX5 5'-GGGCTGGCAAGCCACGTTTGGTG-3'
AACCTGTATTTCCAGGGCCATATGAGCGGTCTGGGCCGGCTCTTCGGGAAGGGGAAGAAGGAGAAAGGGC
CAACCCCTGAAGAAGCAATACAGAAACTGAAGGAGACAGAGAAGATACTGATCAAGAAACAGGAATTTTT
GGAGCAGAAGATTCAACAGGAGCTACAAACAGCCAAGAAGTATGGGACCAAGAATAAGAGAGCTGCCCTA
CAGGCTTTGCGGAGGAAGAAAAGATTCGAACAGCAGCTGGCACAAACTGACGGGACATTATCCACCCTGG
AGTTTCAGCGTGAGGCCATTGAGAATGCCACTACCAATGCAGAAGTCCTTCGTACCATGGAGCTTGCTGC
CCAAAGCATGAAGAAGGCCTACCAGGACATGGACATTGACAAGGTAGATGAACTGATGACTGACATCACG
GAACAACAGGAGGTGGCCCAGCAGATCTCAGATGCCATTTCTCGGCCTATGGGCTTTGGAGATGATGTGG
ATGAGGATGAACTGCTGGAGGAGCTAGAGGAGCTGGAGCAGGAGGAATTGGCCCAGGAGTTGTTAAATGT
GGGCGACAAGGAAGAAGAACCCTCAGTCAAATTGCCTAGTGTACCTTCTACTCATCTGCCGGCAGGGCCA
GCTTAAAAAGTGGATGAAGATGAAGAAGCACTAAAGCAGTTGGCTGAGTGGGTATCCTGAGGATCCTCGA
GAATTCATCGTGACTGACTGACGATCTGCCTCGCGCGTTTCGGTGATGACGGTGAAAACCTCTGACACAT
GCAGCTCCCG
