>Addgene plasmid #80632 | GST-CHMP4A (1-204) (pGEX2T(TEV)) | addgene partial sequence | sequence record 159414 | pGEX3 5'-CCGGGAGCTGCATGTGTCAGAGG-3'
AACGCGCGAGGCAGATCGTCAGTCAGTCACGATGAATTCTCGAGGATCCTCAGGATACCCACTCAGCCAA
CTGCTTTAGTGCTTCTTCATCTTCATCCACTTTTTAAGCTGGCCCTGCCGGCAGATGAGTAGAAGGTACA
CTAGGCAATTTGACTGAGGGTTCTTCTTCCTTGTCGCCCACATTTAACAACTCCTGGGCCAATTCCTCCT
GCTCCAGCTCCTCTAGCTCCTCCAGCAGTTCATCCTCATCCACATCATCTCCAAAGCCCATAGGCCGAGA
AATGGCATCTGAGATCTGCTGGGCCACCTCCTGTTGTTCCGTGATGTCAGTCATCAGTTCATCTACCTTG
TCAATGTCCATGTCCTGGTAGGCCTTCTTCATGCTTTGGGCAGCAAGCTCCATGGTACGAAGGACTTCTG
CATTGGTAGTGGCATTCTCAATGGCCTCACGCTGAAACTCCAGGGTGGATAATGTCCCGTCAGTTTGTGC
CAGCTGCTGTTCGAATCTTTTCTTCCTCCGCAAAGCCTGTAGGGCAGCTCTCTTATTCTTGGTCCCATAC
TTCTTGGCTGTTTGTAGCTCCTGTTGAATCTTCTGCTCCAAAAATTCCTGTTTCTTGATCAGTATCTTCT
CTGTCTCCTTCAGTTTCTGTATTGCTTCTTCAGGGGTTGGCCCTTTCTCCTTCTTCCCCTTCCCGAAGAG
CCGGCCCAGACCGCTCATATGGCCCTGGAAATACAGGTTTTCCGGAGATCCACGCGGAACCAGATCCGAT
TTTGGAGGATGGTCGCCACCACCAA
